>Addgene plasmid #205182 | pGEMHE-RnCENP-O-80-GFP | addgene full sequence | sequence record 409734 | Addgene NGS Result
CGCACAGATGCGTAAGGAGAAAATACCGCATCAGGCGCCATTCGCCATTCAGGCTGCGCAACTGTTGGGA
AGGGCGATCGGTGCGGGCCTCTTCGCTATTACGCCAGCTGGCGAAAGGGGGATGTGCTGCAAGGCGATTA
AGTTGGGTAACGCCAGGGTTTTCCCAGTCACGACGTTGTAAAACGACGGCCAGTGAATTGTAATACGACT
CACTATAGGGCGAATTAATTCGAGCTCGGTACCCAGCTTGCTTGTTCTTTTTGCAGAAGCTCAGAATAAA
CGCTCAACTTTGGCAGATCAATTCCCCGGTGCTAGATGGAGTCTGCAAATACTTTGTGTCCAGGCAGGAA
GTGCAAAGGAGGTGTTTTAGCTCACCTGGAAAGACTAGAGGCTCAAACGAACATATCGAATAGAAAGTCT
GAAGAACCAGCAGTTCGTAAAAAGGAAAGTTCTCTTAGAACCAAGATTCGAGAACTGCGGCAACAACGAG
ATAAGCTGAGGGCAGAAGTGAAGCAGTGGGGAGCCAGAGTTAAAGAACCTCCTGCCAAAGAAGACTCAAG
CAAAACCACGCTTAGTGAACAGGAAGTTCTGGAAAAGCAGTGGAGAAACCTGAAAGCCATTCTGCAGGCA
TATCGATTTACAGGGCTCAGCGGGAAGTTGACCAACCGTAGAGTCTGTGTGTACATCAGCACCGCCTTTG
AGGGGAACCTACTAGATTCCTACTTTGTGGACCTCGCCATAGAGAAACCACTCCGGATTCATCACCATTC
CATCCCAGCCTTCATCCCTCTGGAAAAGATAGCCACAGCATACCTACAGACTGACGTTCAGCGCCTCCTG
TTTAGTCTCTCGGAGTACCTAAATGCCTACGTGGGAAGGAAGTATCAGGCAGACCAACTTGAGAGTGACT
TCTGCGCTTTCCTCACGGGACCTTTGCAGAGAAGCGCCCTGTGCAACTTGCTGTCATTCACCTATAAAGT
GGAACACGGGACCCAGGCCTTCTCCTTTAGTGCCAGGTTGCTGTATGAGGACCTCACAGCAGCTCTTCCC
ACAGGAGTCACTGTGACAAGGCCAGCAGGTGTGGAAGCATCGTCCCCTCATTGGGAAGAGCACAGAGCAT
CCCATGAAATGCTCTTCCGTACCAAGACCCTGCACCAGGCGTTTGCTTCATTTTCCAAAGAGACAGAAAT
GCTGCATTTGAACCTGGTCTCCCCGGTCGGTGGCGGAGGTGGCGTGAGCAAGGGCGAGGAGCTGTTCACC
GGGGTGGTGCCCATCCTGGTCGAGCTGGACGGCGACGTAAACGGCCACAAGTTCAGCGTGTCCGGCGAGG
GCGAGGGCGATGCCACCTACGGCAAGCTGACCCTGAAGTTCATCTGCACCACCGGCAAGCTGCCCGTGCC
CTGGCCCACCCTCGTGACCACCCTGACCTACGGCGTGCAGTGCTTCAGCCGCTACCCCGACCACATGAAG
CAGCACGACTTCTTCAAGTCCGCCATGCCCGAAGGCTACGTCCAGGAGCGCACCATCTTCTTCAAGGACG
ACGGCAACTACAAGACCCGCGCCGAGGTGAAGTTCGAGGGCGACACCCTGGTGAACCGCATCGAGCTGAA
GGGCATCGACTTCAAGGAGGACGGCAACATCCTGGGGCACAAGCTGGAGTACAACTACAACAGCCACAAC
GTCTATATCATGGCCGACAAGCAGAAGAACGGCATCAAGGTGAACTTCAAGATCCGCCACAACATCGAGG
ACGGCAGCGTGCAGCTCGCCGACCACTACCAGCAGAACACCCCCATCGGCGACGGCCCCGTGCTGCTGCC
CGACAACCACTACCTGAGCACCCAGTCCGCCCTGAGCAAAGACCCCAACGAGAAGCGCGATCACATGGTC
CTGCTGGAGTTCGTGACCGCCGCCGGGATCACTCTCGGCATGGACGAGCTGTACAAGTGAGGTTACCACT
AAACCAGCCTCAAGAACACCCGAATGGAGTCTCTAAGCTACATAATACCAACTTACACTTTACAAAATGT
TGTCCCCCAAAATGTAGCCATTCGTATCTGCTCCTAATAAAAAGAAAGTTTCTTCACATTCTAAAAAAAA
AAAAAAAAAAAAAAAAAAAAAAAAAAMCCCCCCCCCCCCCCCCTGCAGGCGCGCCGCCGGCGATTTAAAT
TAATTAATCTAGCTTGAGTATTCTATAGTGTCACCTAAATAGCTTGGCGTAATCATGGTCATAGCTGTTT
CCTGTGTGAAATTGTTATCCGCTCACAATTCCACACAACATACGAGCCGGAAGCATAAAGTGTAAAGCCT
GGGGTGCCTAATGAGTGAGCTAACTCACATTAATTGCGTTGCGCTCACTGCCCGCTTTCCAGTCGGGAAA
CCTGTCGTGCCAGCTGCATTAATGAATCGGCCAACGCGCGGGGAGAGGCGGTTTGCGTATTGGGCGCTCT
TCCGCTTCCTCGCTCACTGACTCGCTGCGCTCGGTCGTTCGGCTGCGGCGAGCGGTATCAGCTCACTCAA
AGGCGGTAATACGGTTATCCACAGAATCAGGGGATAACGCAGGAAAGAACATGTGAGCAAAAGGCCAGCA
AAAGGCCAGGAACCGTAAAAAGGCCGCGTTGCTGGCGTTTTTCCATAGGCTCCGCCCCCCTGACGAGCAT
CACAAAAATCGACGCTCAAGTCAGAGGTGGCGAAACCCGACAGGACTATAAAGATACCAGGCGTTTCCCC
CTGGAAGCTCCCTCGTGCGCTCTCCTGTTCCGACCCTGCCGCTTACCGGATACCTGTCCGCCTTTCTCCC
TTCGGGAAGCGTGGCGCTTTCTCATAGCTCACGCTGTAGGTATCTCAGTTCGGTGTAGGTCGTTCGCTCC
AAGCTGGGCTGTGTGCACGAACCCCCCGTTCAGCCCGACCGCTGCGCCTTATCCGGTAACTATCGTCTTG
AGTCCAACCCGGTAAGACACGACTTATCGCCACTGGCAGCAGCCACTGGTAACAGGATTAGCAGAGCGAG
GTATGTAGGCGGTGCTACAGAGTTCTTGAAGTGGTGGCCTAACTACGGCTACACTAGAAGAACAGTATTT
GGTATCTGCGCTCTGCTGAAGCCAGTTACCTTCGGAAAAAGAGTTGGTAGCTCTTGATCCGGCAAACAAA
CCACCGCTGGTAGCGGTGGTTTTTTTGTTTGCAAGCAGCAGATTACGCGCAGAAAAAAAGGATCTCAAGA
AGATCCTTTGATCTTTTCTACGGGGTCTGACGCTCAGTGGAACGAAAACTCACGTTAAGGGATTTTGGTC
ATGAGATTATCAAAAAGGATCTTCACCTAGATCCTTTTAAATTAAAAATGAAGTTTTAAATCAATCTAAA
GTATATATGAGTAAACTTGGTCTGACAGTTACCAATGCTTAATCAGTGAGGCACCTATCTCAGCGATCTG
TCTATTTCGTTCATCCATAGTTGCCTGACTCCCCGTCGTGTAGATAACTACGATACGGGAGGGCTTACCA
TCTGGCCCCAGTGCTGCAATGATACCGCGAGACCCACGCTCACCGGCTCCAGATTTATCAGCAATAAACC
AGCCAGCCGGAAGGGCCGAGCGCAGAAGTGGTCCTGCAACTTTATCCGCCTCCATCCAGTCTATTAATTG
TTGCCGGGAAGCTAGAGTAAGTAGTTCGCCAGTTAATAGTTTGCGCAACGTTGTTGCCATTGCTACAGGC
ATCGTGGTGTCACGCTCGTCGTTTGGTATGGCTTCATTCAGCTCCGGTTCCCAACGATCAAGGCGAGTTA
CATGATCCCCCATGTTGTGCAAAAAAGCGGTTAGCTCCTTCGGTCCTCCGATCGTTGTCAGAAGTAAGTT
GGCCGCAGTGTTATCACTCATGGTTATGGCAGCACTGCATAATTCTCTTACTGTCATGCCATCCGTAAGA
TGCTTTTCTGTGACTGGTGAGTACTCAACCAAGTCATTCTGAGAATAGTGTATGCGGCGACCGAGTTGCT
CTTGCCCGGCGTCAATACGGGATAATACCGCGCCACATAGCAGAACTTTAAAAGTGCTCATCATTGGAAA
ACGTTCTTCGGGGCGAAAACTCTCAAGGATCTTACCGCTGTTGAGATCCAGTTCGATGTAACCCACTCGT
GCACCCAACTGATCTTCAGCATCTTTTACTTTCACCAGCGTTTCTGGGTGAGCAAAAACAGGAAGGCAAA
ATGCCGCAAAAAAGGGAATAAGGGCGACACGGAAATGTTGAATACTCATACTCTTCCTTTTTCAATATTA
TTGAAGCATTTATCAGGGTTATTGTCTCATGAGCGGATACATATTTGAATGTATTTAGAAAAATAAACAA
ATAGGGGTTCCGCGCACATTTCCCCGAAAAGTGCCACCTGACGTCTAAGAAACCATTATTATCATGACAT
TAACCTATAAAAATAGGCGTATCACGAGGCCCTTTCGTCTCGCGCGTTTCGGTGATGACGGTGAAAACCT
CTGACACATGCAGCTCCCGGAGACGGTCACAGCTTGTCTGTAAGCGGATGCCGGGAGCAGACAAGCCCGT
CAGGGCGCGTCAGCGGGTGTTGGCGGGTGTCGGGGCTGGCTTAACTATGCGGCATCAGAGCAGATTGTAC
TGAGAGTGCACCATATGCGGTGTGAAATAC
Features (pLannotate 1.2.2; 17 found; start..end, strand, type, name):
     41..198     -  CDS            lacZα (fragment): LacZα fragment of β-galactosidase; lacZ fragment
    201..219     +  promoter       T7 promoter: promoter for bacteriophage T7 RNA polymerase
    227..244     +  misc_feature   MCS (fragment): pUC18/19 multiple cloning site
    251..293     +  5'UTR          Xenopus globin 5'-UTR: translational enhancer from the 5'-UTR of the major beta-globin gene of Xenopus laevis
    316..1212    +  CDS            CENPO: CENPO_HUMAN - Also known as ICEN36, MCM21R. Experimental evidence at protein level: Swiss-Prot protein existence level 1. Component of the CENPA-CAD (nucleosome distal) complex, a complex recruited to centromeres which is involved in assembly of kinetochore proteins, mitotic progression and chromosome segregation. May be involved in incorporation of newly synthesized CENPA into centromeres via its interaction with the CENPA-NAC complex. Modulates the kinetochore-bound levels of NDC80 complex. From Homo sapiens (Human).
   1234..1950    +  CDS            EBFP: enhanced blue variant of GFP mammalian codon-optimized
   1962..2087    +  3'UTR          Xenopus globin 3'-UTR: 3'-UTR of the major beta-globin gene of Xenopus laevis
   2192..2210    -  promoter       SP6 promoter: promoter for bacteriophage SP6 RNA polymerase
   2252..2268    -  protein_bind   lac operator: The lac repressor binds to the lac operator to inhibit transcription in E. coli. This inhibition can be relieved by adding lactose or isopropyl-β-D-thiogalactopyranoside (IPTG). lac repressor encoded by lacI
   2276..2306    -  promoter       lac promoter: promoter for the E. coli lac operon
   2321..2342    -  protein_bind   CAP binding site: CAP binding activates transcription in the presence of cAMP. E. coli catabolite activator protein
   2355..2447    -  CDS            lacI (fragment): lac repressor; lacI; The lac repressor binds to the lac operator to inhibit transcription in E. coli. This inhibition can be relieved by adding lactose or isopropyl-β-D-thiogalactopyranoside (IPTG).
   2630..3218    -  rep_origin     ori: high-copy-number ColE1/pMB1/pBR322/pUC origin of replication
   3389..4249    -  CDS            AmpR: β-lactamase; bla; confers resistance to ampicillin, carbenicillin, and related antibiotics
   4250..4354    -  promoter       AmpR promoter: bla
   4449..4484    +  CDS            rop (fragment): Rop protein, which maintains plasmids at low copy number; rop
   4586..35      +  misc_feature   bom (fragment) (across the origin): basis of mobility region from pBR322
