[The description below was written by a language model from this plasmid's Addgene catalogue record and pLannotate feature annotations shown in this document.]
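Description:
pGEMHE-RnCENP-O-80-GFP is a pGEMHE-based plasmid built for in vitro transcription of capped-type mRNA templates rather than for promoter-driven expression in cells; the catalogue lists it under both mammalian expression and in vitro transcription. It is maintained in E. coli through a high-copy ColE1/pUC-type origin and selected with ampicillin via the β-lactamase gene and its own promoter. Backbone remnants typical of pGEM-derived vectors are also annotated, including lacZα, lacI, rop and bom fragments, the lac promoter/operator with a CAP site, and an SP6 promoter oriented opposite to the insert.

The payload sits downstream of a bacteriophage T7 promoter and is flanked by the 5′ and 3′ untranslated regions of the Xenopus laevis major β-globin gene, which enhance translation and stability of the synthetic transcript once it is introduced into cells. The open reading frame encodes a chimeric CENP-O, a kinetochore/centromere protein of the CENPA-distal complex, in which the rat protein carries the N-terminal region of mouse CENP-O. It is fused at its C terminus through a five-glycine linker to GFP. The automated annotation labels the CENP-O region by its human homologue and calls the fluorescent protein EBFP, both of which reflect similarity matching. The catalogue describes the tag as GFP and the insert as rat/mouse. The sequenced record is slightly shorter than the stated total vector size.

According to the record, the construct was generated to test experimentally how diverged regions of a centromere protein affect its behaviour, as part of a study of protein innovation guided by computational evolutionary analysis. The GFP fusion allows the localisation of the chimera to be followed.
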