Addgene plasmid #205182: pGEMHE-RnCENP-O-80-GFP
Purpose: Expresses chimeric rat CENP-O with mouse CENP-O N-terminus; C-term tagged with GFP under T7 promoter - designed for in vitro transcription
Depositing lab: Michael Lampson. Depositing organization: University of Pennsylvania. Publication: FREEDA: An automated computational pipeline guides experimental testing of protein innovation. Dudka D, Akins RB, Lampson MA. J Cell Biol. 2023 Sep 4;222(9):e202212084. doi: 10.1083/jcb.202212084. Epub 2023 Jun 26. PubMed 37358475.
Backbone
  Vector backbone: pGEMHE
  Backbone size w/o insert (bp): 3043
  Total vector size (bp): 4675
  Vector type: Mammalian Expression ; In vitro transcription
Growth in bacteria
  Bacterial resistance: Ampicillin, 100 μg/mL
  Growth temperature: 37°C
  Growth strain: DH5alpha
  Copy number: High Copy
Gene/Insert
  Gene/Insert name: CENP-O
  Species: M. musculus (mouse), R. norvegicus (rat)
  Insert size (bp): 1632
  Mutation: Chimeric rat CENP-O with mouse CENP-O N terminal region
  GenBank ID: NC_000078.7 (mouse) NC_051341.1 (rat)
  Entrez Gene: Cenpo (a.k.a. 2810429O05Rik, 8430427C03Rik, D12Ertd482e); Cenpo
  Promoter: T7
  Tag / fusion protein: 5 glycines linker followed by GFP (C terminal on insert)
  Cloning method: Ligation Independent Cloning
  Sequencing primers: 5′ CCTCTTCGCTATTACGCCAG
Terms and licenses: Academic/Nonprofit Terms; Industry Terms: Not Available to Industry
How to cite: pGEMHE-RnCENP-O-80-GFP was a gift from Michael Lampson (Addgene plasmid # 205182 ; http://n2t.net/addgene:205182 ; RRID:Addgene_205182)
